>Addgene plasmid #64725 | pattB-nsyb-MKII::nlsLexADBDo | depositor full sequence | sequence record 111566 | pattB-nsyb-MKII::nlsLexADBDo sequence 10320 bps
CTG
[124 nt withheld, positions 4-127]
C
[91 nt withheld, positions 129-219]
A
[49 nt withheld, positions 221-269]
CCTTTGACGTTGGAGTCCACGTTCTTT
[37 nt withheld, positions 297-333]
ACCCTATCTCGGTCTATTCTTTTGATTTATAAGGGATTTTGCCGATTTCGGCCTATTGGTTAAAAAATGA
GCTGATTTAACAAAAATTTAACGCGAATTTTAACAAAATATTAACGCTTACAATTTCCATTCGCCATTCA
GGCTGCGCAACTGTTGGGAAGGGCGATCGGTGCGGGCCTCTTCGCTATTACGCCAGCTGGCGAAAGGGGG
ATGTGCTGCAAGGCGATTAAGTTGGGTAACGCCAGGGTTTTCCCAGTCACGACGTTGTAAAACGACGGCC
AGTGAATTGTAATACGACTCACTATAGGGCGAATTGGGTACGTACCGGGCCCCTAGTATGTATGTAAGTT
AATAAAACCCATTTTTGCGGAAAGTAGATAAAAAAAACATTTTTTTTTTTTACTGCACTGGATATCATTG
AACTTATCTGATCAGTTTTAAATTTACTTCGATCCAAGGGTATTTGATGTACCAGGTTCTTTCGATTACC
TCTCACTCAAAATGACATTCCACTCAAAGTCAGCGCTGTTTGCCTCCTTCTCTGTCCACAGAAATATCGC
CGTCTCTTTCGCCGCTGCGTCCGCTATCTCTTTCGCCACCGTTTGTAGCGTTACGTAGCGTCAATGTCCG
CCTTCAGTTGCATTTTGTCAGCGGTTTCGTGACGAAGCTCCAAGCGGTTTACGCCATCAATTAAACACAA
AGTGCTGTGCCAAAACTCCTCTCGCTTCTTATTTTTGTTTGTTTTTTGAGTGATTGGGGTGGTGATTGGT
TTTGGGTGGGTAAGCAGGGGAAAGTGTGAAAAATCCCGGCAATGGGCCAAGAGGATCAGGAGCTATTAAT
TCGCGGAGGCAGCAAACACCCATCTGCCGAGCATCTGAACAATGTGAGTAGTACATGTGCATACATCTTA
AGTTCACTTGATCTATAGGAACTGCGATTGCAACATCAAATTGTCTGCGGCGTGAGAACTGCGACCCACA
AAAATCCCAAACCGCAATTGCACAAACAAATAGTGACACGAAACAGATTATTCTGGTAGCTGTTCTCGCT
ATATAAGACAATTTTTGAGATCATATCATGATCAAGACATCTAAAGGCATTCATTTTCGACTATATTCTT
TTTTACAAAAAATATAACAACCAGATATTTTAAGCTGATCCTAGATGCACAAAAAATAAATAAAAGTATA
AACCTACTTCGTAGGATACTTCGGGGTACTTTTTGTTCGGGGTTAGATGAGCATAACGCTTGTAGTTGAT
ATTTGAGATCCCCTATCATTGCAGGGTGACAGCGGAGCGGCTTCGCAGAGCTGCATTAACCAGGGCTTCG
GGCAGGCCAAAAACTACGGCACGCTCCGGCCACCCAGTCCGCCGGAGGACTCCGGTTCAGGGAGCGGCCA
ACTAGCCGAGAACCTCACCTATGCCTGGCACAATATGGACATCTTTGGGGCGGTCAATCAGCCGGGCTCC
GGATGGCGGCAGCTGGTCAACCGGACACGCGGACTATTCTGCAACGAGCGACACATACCGGCGCCCAGGA
AACATTTGCTCAAGAACGGTGAGTTTCTATTCGCAGTCGGCTGATCTGTGTGAAATCTTAATAAAGGGTC
CAATTACCAATTTGAAACTCAGTTTGCGGCGTGGCCTATCCGGGCGAACTTTTGGCCGTGATGGGCAGTT
CCGGTGCCGGAAAGACGACCCTGCTGAATGCCCTTGCCTTTCGATCGCCGCAGGGCATCCAAGTATCGCC
ATCCGGGATGCGACTGCTCAATGGCCAACCTGTGGACGCCAAGGAGATGCAGGCCAGGTGCGCCTATGTC
CAGCAGGATGACCTCTTTATCGGCTCCCTAACGGCCAGGGAACACCTGATTTTCCAGGCCATGGTGCGGA
TGCCACGACATCTGACCTATCGGCAGCGAGTGGCCCGCGTGGATCAGGTGATCCAGGAGCTTTCGCTCAG
CAAATGTCAGCACACGATCATCGGTGTGCCCGGCAGGGTGAAAGGTCTGTCCGGCGGAGAAAGGAAGCGT
CTGGCATTCGCCTCCGAGGCACTAACCGATCCGCCGCTTCTGATCTGCGATGAGCCCACCTCCGGACTGG
ACTCATTTACCGCCCACAGCGTCGTCCAGGTGCTGAAGAAGCTGTCGCAGAAGGGCAAGACCGTCATCCT
GACCATTCATCAGCCGTCTTCCGAGCTGTTTGAGCTCTTTGACAAGATCCTTCTGATGGCCGAGGGCAGG
GTAGCTTTCTTGGGCACTCCCAGCGAAGCCGTCGACTTCTTTTCCTAGTGAGTTCGATGTGTTTATTAAG
GGTATCTAGCATTACATTACATCTCAACTCCTATCCAGCGTGGGTGCCCAGTGTCCTACCAACTACAATC
CGGCGGACTTTTACGTACAGGTGTTGGCCGTTGTGCCCGGACGGGAGATCGAGTCCCGTGATCGGATCGC
CAAGATATGCGACAATTTTGCTATTAGCAAAGTAGCCCGGGATATGGAGCAGTTGTTGGCCACCAAAAAT
TTGGAGAAGCCACTGGAGCAGCCGGAGAATGGGTACACCTACAAGGCCACCTGGTTCATGCAGTTCCGGG
CGGTCCTGTGGCGATCCTGGCTGTCGGTGCTCAAGGAACCACTCCTCGTAAAAGTGCGACTTATTCAGAC
AACGGTGAGTGGTTCCAGTGGAAACAAATGATATAACGCTTACAATTCTTGGAAACAAATTCGCTAGATT
TTAGTTAGAATTGCCTGATTCCACACCCTTCTTAGTTTTTTTCAATGAGATGTATAGTTTATAGTTTTGC
AGAAAATAAATAAATTTCATTTAACTCGCGAACATGTTGAAGATATGAATATTAATGAGATGCGAGTAAC
ATTTTAATTTGCAGATGGTTGCCATCTTGATTGGCCTCATCTTTTTGGGCCAACAACTCACGCAAGTGGG
CGTGATGAATATCAACGGAGCCATCTTCCTCTTCCTGACCAACATGACCTTTCAAAACGTCTTTGCCACG
ATAAATGTAAGTCTTGTTTAGAATACATTTGCATATTAATAATTTACTAACTTTCTAATGAATCGATTCG
ATTTAGGTGTTCACCTCAGAGCTGCCAGTTTTTATGAGGGAGGCCCGAAGTCGACTTTATCGCTGTGACA
CATACTTTCTGGGCAAAACGATTGCCGAATTACCGCTTTTTCTCACAGTGCCACTGGTCTTCACGGCGAT
TGCCTATCCGATGATCGGACTGCGGGCCGGAGTGCTGCACTTCTTCAACTGCCTGGCGCTGGTCACTCTG
GTGGCCAATGTGTCAACGTCCTTCGGATATCTAATATCCTGCGCCAGCTCCTCGACCTCGATGGCGCTGT
CTGTGGGTCCGCCGGTTATCATACCATTCCTGCTCTTTGGCGGCTTCTTCTTGAACTCGGGCTCGGTGCC
AGTATACCTCAAATGGTTGTCGTACCTCTCATGGTTCCGTTACGCCAACGAGGGTCTGCTGATTAACCAA
TGGGCGGACGTGGAGCCGGGCGAAATTAGCTGCACATCGTCGAACACCACGTGCCCCAGTTCGGGCAAGG
TCATCCTGGAGACGCTTAACTTCTCCGCCGCCGATCTGCCGCTGGACTACGTGGGTCTGGCCATTCTCAT
CGTGAGCTTCCGGGTGCTCGCATATCTGGCTCTAAGACTTCGGGCCCGACGCAAGGAGTAGCCGACATAT
ATCCGAAATAACTGCTTGTTTTTTTTTTTTACCATTATTACCATCGTGTTTACTGTTTATTGCCCCCTCA
AAAAGCTAATGTAATTATATTTGTGCCAATAAAAACAAGATATGACCTATAGAATACAAGTATTTCCCCT
TCGAACATCCCCACAAGTAGACTTTGGATTTGTCTTCTAACCAAAAGACTTACACACCTGCATACCTTAC
ATCAAAAACTCGTTTATCGCTACATAAAACACCGGGATATATTTTTTATATACATACTTTTCAAATCGCG
CGCCCTCTTCATAATTCACCTCCACCACACCACGTTTCGTAGTTGCTCTTTCGCTGTCTCCCACCCGCTC
TCCGCAACACATTCACCTTTTGTTCGACGACCTTGGAGCGACTGTCGTTAGTTCCGCGCGATTCGGTTCG
CTCAAATGGTTCCGAGTGGTTCATTTCGTCTCAATAGAAATTAGTAATAAATATTTGTATGTACAATTTA
TTTGCTCCAATATATTTGTATATATTTCCCTCACAGCTATATTTATTCTAATTTAATATTATGACTTTTT
AAGGTAATTTTTTGTGACCTGTTCGGAGTGATTAGCGTTACAATTTGAACTGAAAGTGACATCCAGTGTT
TGTTCCTTGTGTAGATGCATCTCAAAAAAATGGTGGGCATAATAGTGTTGTTTATATATATCAAAAATAA
CAACTATAATAATAAGAATACATTTAATTTAGAAAATGCTTGGATTTCACTGGAACTAGGCTAGCATAAC
TTCGTATAATGTATGCTATACGAAGTTATGCTAGCGGATCCGACCTCAAAGATGGAAGCGGAGCAGAAGG
AGCGATTTCAGACAGACGCCCCCAAGTTTTGGGATTCCTTCTACGGCATTCACGACAACCGCTTCTTCAA
GGATCGCCACTGGCTGTTCACGGAGTTCCCCGAACTAGCTCCTCTGGCGGCGGATTCGGCGGTACTGCAA
CCACGCAGCATTTTCGAACTGGGCTGTGGAGTAGGAAACACAATTTTACCCCTTCTACAGTACAGCTCTG
AACCGCAGCTCAAGGTTTTCGGATGTGACTTCTCCGCCCGGGCCATTGAAATCCTGCGAAGCCAACGGCA
GTTCGACGAGAAGCGCTGCGAGGTGTTTGTCATGGATGCCACGCTGGATCATTGGCAGGTGCCCTTCGAG
GAAAACTCACAGGACATTATTGTGATGATTTTTGTGCTGTCCGCAATTGAGCCAAAGAAAATGCAGCGGG
TATTGGACAATTGCTATCGCTACCTGCGTCCCGGTGGCTTGCTCCTCTTCCGCGACTACGGACGATACGA
CCTGGCACAGCTGCGCTTCAAGAGCGGCAAGTGTATGGAGGACAACTTCTACGTGCGAGGCGACGGCACC
ATGGTGTACTTCTTTACAGAGGAAGAACTGCGGGGTATGATGACTCAAGCGGGGCTGCAGGAGGAGCAGC
TCATTGTGGACCGAAGACTGCAAGTTAATCGCTGTCGCGGCTTGAAAATGTACCGCGTGTGGATTCAGAC
AAAGTTCAGGAAACCGCTTTAAATCAATTTAGACGAATAGTTCTGTGCATTTTAAACCTTGTTCAAATCA
ATTGATATAATTATTTACACGATATATTTAAAAATACAAAGTTAAAACTTCAAACTGTAATATTACTAGA
ACTTTGAGCATTTCTTTTTCTTGATGGAAAGCCCGGCTTGTTTTTAAATTTCCCACCCCTTGGCCATCGG
CACTTGGAAATCGCTAAGGAAAAGCTTCTCGCTGGAACACCATTCGCTGCTGGCCATCCAGGCAGCTTTT
TCCCCAAATACACATAACAGTTAGGAAAGCTGCAAGTTTTCGCAGTTGGCCAAAAACGTCGTAAGTGAAA
ATTTTCCTGGTGCTGCGTAAAAAAATTCGTAAAATATTAGTTAAGCCTGGTTTTTGTAAACTCAAGTTGC
CCGAGCAAAAGTAAAGTGATTCTGATCAAAAGTGCTAAAACTGATTGATTAGGAAAACGAAGATCAAACG
AAATGTCAACCAAAGTCAGCGAAAACCCTTGTCGTGCAGAATTTCATTGATTTTTTCTTCTGAGCCCACG
TTGGCCAGTTGGGCACTTGAAATTATTTTTAAAACGTTTTGCATTTTGAAGACATCTTAGGTGCCCCTGG
GGGTATGCAACGGAAATGAGGAAGGACATGCCTCATGGCTGGGCGTGTTGCTGCCACCCAAATAGTCCTC
TTACGTCCCAATTAGAATCCCATAGCTGCCCATTTCAAGCATTAACCGATGTACTAAAAATAGTTGCAAC
TATTTTCGCACTCTATTCAGCAGCAGTTCCAGCGCTGAGCCAGAAAATTCCTGCGAAAGGCTGTCGTGGC
AAGTGTTACCCGCACACATACACATCATCCAGATCCAGCCAATCCCCCCGTGGAGTGGAGTGAATTTTCA
TTGACGACGGGGCGAAAAAGCTCTGGCGGAAGAGCGACAGAGAGAGAGAGAAACAGAGAGAGAGAGAGAG
AAGCGGCACTGAGAGCGCAACCCTCTAGAACAAAAACAACGAAACAGAGTTCAGCTGCACCACCACCCAC
TACCTACACCACCAACGCCACCACCGCCCACTGACCATCCCACATCCCGACCTGCGCCAGTGGAAGACAG
TGAAAGAGGCCAAGTGCATCGTGCATAGAGTACCTTCATCCTAATCATCGACAGCCGAATTCACCATGTT
TAATGCGCGGCGCAAGCTAAAGGGAGCCATACTTACGACAATGTTGGCGACCAGAAATTTTTCGGCTAGC
GGAGGAGGTGGTGGAGGTGGAGGTGGAGGTACTAGTCCACCCAAGAAGAAGCGAAAAGTAGAAGATCCAA
TGAAGGCTCTCACGGCCCGACAACAGGAAGTTTTTGATTTGATACGGGATCATATATCCCAAACGGGTAT
GCCTCCGACCCGCGCAGAGATAGCACAGCGACTGGGCTTTCGATCGCCTAACGCCGCGGAGGAGCACTTG
AAGGCACTGGCCCGCAAGGGTGTCATTGAAATCGTGTCCGGTGCGAGCCGCGGAATCCGGCTGTTGCAGG
AGGAGGAAGAGGGCCTGCCACTGGTGGGACGCGTGGCCGCTGGCGAGCCGCTGCTGGCCCAGCAACACAT
AGAGGGACACTATCAGGTGGACCCCTCCTTGTTTAAGCCAAATGCTGATTTCCTGTTGCGGGTGTCGGGA
ATGTCCATGAAGGACATCGGTATTATGGATGGTGACCTCCTCGCCGTCCATAAGACACAGGATGTCAGGA
ACGGCCAGGTAGTCGTTGCCAGGATAGACGATGAGGTCACTGTGAAACGTCTCAAGAAGCAAGGCAATAA
GGTCGAGCTGCTGCCGGAGAATAGCGAGTTCAAGCCGATCGTGGTGGATCTGCGACAGCAGTCCTTTACT
ATCGAGGGCTTGGCCGTGGGTGTGATCCGCAACGGAGATTGGCTGTAAGACGTCTATCGATACCGTCGAC
TAAAGCCAAATAGAAAATTATTCAGTTCCTGGCTTAAGTTTTTAAAAGTGATATTATTTATTTGGTTGTA
ACCAACCAAAAGAATGTAAATAACTAATACATAATTATGTTAGTTTTAAGTTAGCAACAAATTGATTTTA
GCTATATTAGCTACTTGGTTAATAAATAGAATATATTTATTTAAAGATAATTGCGTTTTTATTGTCAGGG
AGTGAGTTTGCTTAAAAACTCGTTTAGATCCGCGGCCGCGGCTCGAGGGTACCTCTAGAGATCCACTAGT
GTCGACGATGTAGGTCACGGTCTCGAAGCCGCGGTGCGGGTGCCAGGGCGTGCCCTTGGGCTCCCCGGGC
GCGTACTCCACCTCACCCATCTGGTCCATCATGATGAACGGGTCGAGGTGGCGGTAGTTGATCCCGGCGA
ACGCGCGGCGCACCGGGAAGCCCTCGCCCTCGAAACCGCTGGGCGCGGTGGTCACGGTGAGCACGGGACG
TGCGACGGCGTCGGCGGGTGCGGATACGCGGGGCAGCGTCAGCGGGTTCTCGACGGTCACGGCGGGCATG
TCGACACTAGTTCTAGCCAGCTTTTGTTCCCTTTAGTGAGGGTTAATTTCGAGCTTGGCGTAATCATGGT
CATAGCTGTTTCCTGTGTGAAATTGTTATCCGCTCACAATTCCACACAACATACGAGCCGGAAGCATAAA
GTGTAAAGCCTGGGGTGCCTAATGAGTGAGCTAACTCACATTAATTGCGTTGCGCTCACTGCCCGCTTTC
CAGTCGGGAAACCTGTCGTGCCAGCTGCATTAATGAATCGGCCAACGCGCGGGGAGAGGCGGTTTGCGTA
TTGGGCGCTCTTCCGCTTCCTCGCTCACTGACTCGCTGCGCTCGGTCGTTCGGCTGCGGCGAGCGGTATC
AGCTCACTCAAAGGCGGTAATACGGTTATCCACAGAATCAGGGGATAACGCAGGAAAGAACATGTGAGCA
AAAGGCCAGCAAAAGGCCAGGAACCGTAAAAAGGCCGCGTTGCTGGCGTTTTTCCATAGGCTCCGCCCCC
CTGACGAGCATCACAAAAATCGACGCTCAAGTCAGAGGTGGCGAAACCCGACAGGACTATAAAGATACCA
GGCGTTTCCCCCTGGAAGCTCCCTCGTGCGCTCTCCTGTTCCGACCCTGCCGCTTACCGGATACCTGTCC
GCCTTTCTCCCTTCGGGAAGCGTGGCGCTTTCTCATAGCTCACGCTGTAGGTATCTCAGTTCGGTGTAGG
TCGTTCGCTCCAAGCTGGGCTGTGTGCACGAACCCCCCGTTCAGCCCGACCGCTGCGCCTTATCCGGTAA
CTATCGTCTTGAGTCCAACCCGGTAAGACACGACTTATCGCCACTGGCAGCAGCCACTGGTAACAGGATT
AGCAGAGCGAGGTATGTAGGCGGTGCTACAGAGTTCTTGAAGTGGTGGCCTAACTACGGCTACACTAGAA
GGACAGTATTTGGTATCTGCGCTCTGCTGAAGCCAGTTACCTTCGGAAAAAGAGTTGGTAGCTCTTGATC
CGGCAAACAAACCACCGCTGGTAGCGGTGGTTTTTTTGTTTGCAAGCAGCAGATTACGCGCAGAAAAAAA
GGATCTCAAGAAGATCCTTTGATCTTTTCTACGGGGTCTGACGCTCAGTGGAACGAAAACTCACGTTAAG
GGATTTTGGTCATGAGATTATCAAAAAGGATCTTCACCTAGATCCTTTTAAATTAAAAATGAAGTTTTAA
ATCAATCTAAAGTATATATGAGTAAACTTGGTCTGACAGTTACCAATGCTTAATCAGTGAGGCACCTATC
TCAGCGATCTGTCTATTTCGTTCATCCATAGTTGCCTGACTCCCCGTCGTGTAGATAACTACGATACGGG
AGGGCTTACCATCTGGCCCCAGTGCTGCAATGATACCGCGAGACCCACGCTCACCGGCTCCAGATTTATC
AGCAATAAACCAGCCAGCCGGAAGGGCCGAGCGCAGAAGTGGTCCTGCAACTTTATCCGCCTCCATCCAG
TCTATTAATTGTTGCCGGGAAGCTAGAGTAAGTAGTTCGCCAGTTAATAGTTTGCGCAACGTTGTTGCCA
TTGCTACAGGCATCGTGGTGTCACGCTCGTCGTTTGGTATGGCTTCATTCAGCTCCGGTTCCCAACGATC
AAGGCGAGTTACATGATCCCCCATGTTGTGCAAAAAAGCGGTTAGCTCCTTCGGTCCTCCGATCGTTGTC
AGAAGTAAGTTGGCCGCAGTGTTATCACTCATGGTTATGGCAGCACTGCATAATTCTCTTACTGTCATGC
CATCCGTAAGATGCTTTTCTGTGACTGGTGAGTACTCAACCAAGTCATTCTGAGAATAGTGTATGCGGCG
ACCGAGTTGCTCTTGCCCGGCGTCAATACGGGATAATACCGCGCCACATAGCAGAACTTTAAAAGTGCTC
ATCATTGGAAAACGTTCTTCGGGGCGAAAACTCTCAAGGATCTTACCGCTGTTGAGATCCAGTTCGATGT
AACCCACTCGTGCACCCAACTGATCTTCAGCATCTTTTACTTTCACCAGCGTTTCTGGGTGAGCAAAAAC
AGGAAGGCAAAATGCCGCAAAAAAGGGAATAAGGGCGACACGGAAATGTTGAATACTCATACTCTTCCTT
TTTCAATATTATTGAAGCATTTATCAGGGTTATTGTCTCATGAGCGGATACATATTTGAATGTATTTAGA
AAAATAAACAAATAGGGGTTCCGCGCACATTTCCCCGAAAAGTGCCA
Features (pLannotate 1.2.2; 17 found; start..end, strand, type, name):
      4..432     +  rep_origin     f1 ori (sequence partly withheld): f1 bacteriophage origin of replication; arrow indicates direction of (+) strand synthesis
    463..620     -  CDS            lacZα (fragment): LacZα fragment of β-galactosidase; lacZ fragment
    623..641     +  promoter       T7 promoter: promoter for bacteriophage T7 RNA polymerase
    666..4802    +  gene           mini-white: white; This modified version of the white gene lacks part of the first intron.
   4809..4842    -  protein_bind   loxP: Cre-mediated recombination occurs in the 8-bp core sequence (GCATACAT). Cre recombinase
   4856..5602    +  CDS            metl (fragment): METL_DROME - Experimental evidence at protein level: Swiss-Prot protein existence level 1. Probable methyltransferase. From Drosophila melanogaster (Fruit fly).
   6772..6843    +  CDS            CAMK2D (fragment): KCC2D_HUMAN - Also known as CAMKD. Experimental evidence at protein level: Swiss-Prot protein existence level 1. Calcium/calmodulin-dependent protein kinase involved in the regulation of Ca(2+) homeostatis and excitation-contraction coupling (ECC) in heart by targeting ion channels, transporters and accessory proteins involved in Ca(2+) influx into the myocyte, Ca(2+) release from the sarcoplasmic reticulum (SR), SR Ca(2+) uptake and Na(+) and K(+) channel transport. Targets also transcription factors and signaling molecules to regulate heart function. In its activated form, is involved in the
   6913..7518    +  CDS            lexA: LEXA_ECOLI - Also known as exrA, spr, tsl, umuA. Experimental evidence at protein level: Swiss-Prot protein existence level 1. Represses a number of genes involved in the response to DNA damage (SOS response), including recA and lexA. Binds to the 16 bp palindromic sequence 5'-CTGTATATATATACAG-3'. In the presence of single- stranded DNA, RecA interacts with LexA causing an autocatalytic cleavage which disrupts the DNA-binding part of LexA, leading to derepression of the SOS regulon and eventually DNA repair. Implicated in hydroxy radical-mediated cell death induced by hydroxyurea treatment (Pu
   7845..7914    +  protein_bind   attB: attB site for the φC31 integrase (Groth et al., 2000) phage φC31 integrase
   8133..8151    -  promoter       T3 promoter: promoter for bacteriophage T3 RNA polymerase
   8196..8212    -  protein_bind   lac operator: The lac repressor binds to the lac operator to inhibit transcription in E. coli. This inhibition can be relieved by adding lactose or isopropyl-β-D-thiogalactopyranoside (IPTG). lac repressor encoded by lacI
   8220..8250    -  promoter       lac promoter: promoter for the E. coli lac operon
   8265..8286    -  protein_bind   CAP binding site: CAP binding activates transcription in the presence of cAMP. E. coli catabolite activator protein
   8299..8391    -  CDS            lacI (fragment): lac repressor; lacI; The lac repressor binds to the lac operator to inhibit transcription in E. coli. This inhibition can be relieved by adding lactose or isopropyl-β-D-thiogalactopyranoside (IPTG).
   8574..9162    -  rep_origin     ori: high-copy-number ColE1/pMB1/pBR322/pUC origin of replication
   9333..10193   -  CDS            AmpR: β-lactamase; bla; confers resistance to ampicillin, carbenicillin, and related antibiotics
  10194..10298   -  promoter       AmpR promoter: bla
