[The description below was written by a language model from this plasmid's Addgene catalogue record and pLannotate feature annotations shown in this document.]
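Description:
pattB-nsyb-MKII::nlsLexADBDo is a 10.3 kb Drosophila transgenesis plasmid built on the pattB-nsyb backbone and catalogued as an insect expression vector for generating transgenic TRIC flies (TRIC being a transcriptional reporter of intracellular calcium). In E. coli it is maintained by a high-copy ColE1/pUC-type origin and selected with ampicillin through the AmpR (β-lactamase) cassette. An f1 origin and cloning-vector remnants (lacZα and lacI fragments, lac promoter/operator, T7 and T3 promoters) are also present. For fly work it carries a φC31 attB site, which allows integrase-mediated insertion into a genomic attP landing site, and a mini-white gene that serves as the eye-colour marker for identifying transformants. A single loxP site lies just downstream of mini-white.

The insert, MKII::nlsLexADBDo, is annotated as a short fragment matching calcium/calmodulin-dependent protein kinase II followed by LexA coding sequence. The name indicates a fusion of this MKII peptide to a nuclear-localised LexA DNA-binding domain, with the trailing "o" probably denoting a codon-optimised version, though the record does not say so. The annotated kinase segment is only about 70 bp, which would fit a calmodulin-target peptide rather than a functional kinase. Such a fusion would supply the DNA-binding half of a split transcription factor, to be paired with a calmodulin-linked activation domain on a separate construct so that calcium-dependent binding drives a LexA-responsive reporter; that partner is not part of this record.

No promoter is annotated upstream of the insert. The backbone name implies neuronal synaptobrevin (nsyb) regulatory sequence, which probably occupies the region upstream of the insert, including a stretch flagged as a Drosophila metl fragment. No terminator or polyadenylation signal is annotated either.
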