Addgene plasmid #64725: pattB-nsyb-MKII::nlsLexADBDo
Purpose: generating transgenic TRIC flies
Depositing lab: Liqun Luo. Depositing organization: Stanford University. Publication: A transcriptional reporter of intracellular Ca in Drosophila. Gao XJ, Riabinina O, Li J, Potter CJ, Clandinin TR, Luo L. Nat Neurosci. 2015 May 11. doi: 10.1038/nn.4016. PubMed 25961791.
Backbone
  Vector backbone: pattB-nsyb
  Backbone manufacturer: see publication for details
  Vector type: Insect Expression
  Selectable markers: white
Growth in bacteria
  Bacterial resistance: Ampicillin, 100 μg/mL
  Growth temperature: 37°C
  Growth strain: DH5alpha
  Copy number: High Copy
Gene/Insert
  Gene/Insert name: MKII::nlsLexADBDo
Resource information
  A portion of this plasmid was derived from a plasmid made by: see publication for details
Terms and licenses: Academic/Nonprofit Terms; Industry Terms: Not Available to Industry
How to cite: pattB-nsyb-MKII::nlsLexADBDo was a gift from Liqun Luo (Addgene plasmid # 64725 ; http://n2t.net/addgene:64725 ; RRID:Addgene_64725)
