>Addgene plasmid #64725 | pattB-nsyb-MKII::nlsLexADBDo | addgene partial sequence | sequence record 111564 | miniwhite-F 5'-TTTGTGACCTGTTCGGAGTGA-3'
GTTCCTTGTGTAGATGCATCTCAAAAAAATGGTGGGCATAATAGTGTTGTTTATATATATCAAAAATAAC
AACTATAATAATAAGAATACATTTAATTTAGAAAATGCTTGGATTTCACTGGAACTAGGCTAGCATAACT
TCGTATAATGTATGCTATACGAAGTTATGCTAGCGGATCCGACCTCAAAGATGGAAGCGGAGCAGAAGGA
GCGATTTCAGACAGACGCCCCCAAGTTTTGGGATTCCTTCTACGGCATTCACGACAACCGCTTCTTCAAG
GATCGCCACTGGCTGTTCACGGAGTTCCCCGAACTAGCTCCTCTGGCGGCGGATTCGGCGGTACTGCAAC
CACGCAGCATTTTCGAACTGGGCTGTGGAGTAGGAAACACAATTTTACCCCTTCTACAGTACAGCTCTGA
ACCGCAGCTCAAGGTTTTCGGATGTGACTTCTCCGCCCGGGCCATTGAAATCCTGCGAAGCCAACGGCAG
TTCGACGAGAAGCGCTGCGAGGTGTTTGTCATGGATGCCACGCTGGATCATTGGCAGGTGCCCTTCGAGG
AAAACTCACAGGACATTATTGTGATGATTTTTGTGCTGTCCGCAATTGAGCCAAAGAAAATGCAGCGGGT
ATTGGACAATTGCTATCGCTACCTGCGTCCCGGTGGCTTGCTCCTCTTCCGCGACTACGGACGATACGAC
CTGGCACAGCTGCGCTTCAAGAGCGGCAAGTGTATGGAGGACAACTTCTACGTGCGAGGCGACGGCACCA
TGGTGTACTTCTTTACAGAGGAAGAACTGCGGGGTATGATGACTCAAGCGGGGCTGCAGGAGGAGCAGCT
CATTGTGG
