>Addgene plasmid #64725 | pattB-nsyb-MKII::nlsLexADBDo | addgene partial sequence | sequence record 111702 | SYBFOR5 5'-TGGAAGACAGTGAAAGAGGC-3'
TCATCGACAGCCGAATTCACCATGTTTAATGCGCGGCGCAAGCTAAAGGGAGCCATACTTACGACAATGT
TGGCGACCAGAAATTTTTCGGCTAGCGGAGGAGGTGGTGGAGGTGGAGGTGGAGGTACTAGTCCACCCAA
GAAGAAGCGAAAAGTAGAAGATCCAATGAAGGCTCTCACGGCCCGACAACAGGAAGTTTTTGATTTGATA
CGGGATCATATATCCCAAACGGGTATGCCTCCGACCCGCGCAGAGATAGCACAGCGACTGGGCTTTCGAT
CGCCTAACGCCGCGGAGGAGCACTTGAAGGCACTGGCCCGCAAGGGTGTCATTGAAATCGTGTCCGGTGC
GAGCCGCGGAATCCGGCTGTTGCAGGAGGAGGAAGAGGGCCTGCCACTGGTGGGACGCGTGGCCGCTGGC
GAGCCGCTGCTGGCCCAGCAACACATAGAGGGACACTATCAGGTGGACCCCTCCTTGTTTAAGCCAAATG
CTGATTTCCTGTTGCGGGTGTCGGGAATGTCCATGAAGGACATCGGTATTATGGATGGTGACCTCCTCGC
CGTCCATAAGACACAGGATGTCAGGAACGGCCAGGTAGTCGTTGCCAGGATAGACGATGAGGTCACTGTG
AAACGTCTCAAGAAGCAAGGCAATAAGGTCGAGCTGCTGCCGGAGAATAGCGAGTTCAAGCCGATCGTGG
TGGATCTGCGACAGCAGTCCTTTACTATCGAGGGCTTGGCCGTGGGTGTGATCCGCAACGGAGATTGGCT
GTAAGACGTCTATCGATACCGTCGACTAA
